>Addgene plasmid #156442 | pKS023 - pCAGGS-3XFLAG-mKate2-Pds5b-bpA | depositor full sequence | sequence record 301991 | pKS023 - pCAGGS-3XFLAG-mKate2-Pds5b-bpA sequence 9649 bps
GTCGACATTGATTATTGACTAGTTATTAATAGTAATCAATTACGGGGTCATTAGTTCATAGCCCATATAT
GGAGTTCCGCGTTACATAACTTACGGTAAATGGCCCGCCTGGCTGACCGCCCAACGACCCCCGCCCATTG
ACGTCAATAATGACGTATGTTCCCATAGTAACGCCAATAGGGACTTTCCATTGACGTCAATGGGTGGACT
ATTTACGGTAAACTGCCCACTTGGCAGTACATCAAGTGTATCATATGCCAAGTACGCCCCCTATTGACGT
CAATGACGGTAAATGGCCCGCCTGGCATTATGCCCAGTACATGACCTTATGGGACTTTCCTACTTGGCAG
TACATCTACGTATTAGTCATCGCTATTACCATGGGTCGAGGTGAGCCCCACGTTCTGCTTCACTCTCCCC
ATCTCCCCCCCCTCCCCACCCCCAATTTTGTATTTATTTATTTTTTAATTATTTTGTGCAGCGATGGGGG
CGGGGGGGGGGGGGGCGCGCGCCAGGCGGGGCGGGGCGGGGCGAGGGGCGGGGCGGGGCGAGGCGGAGAG
GTGCGGCGGCAGCCAATCAGAGCGGCGCGCTCCGAAAGTTTCCTTTTATGGCGAGGCGGCGGCGGCGGCG
GCCCTATAAAAAGCGAAGCGCGCGGCGGGCGGGAGTCGCTGCGTTGCCTTCGCCCCGTGCCCCGCTCCGC
GCCGCCTCGCGCCGCCCGCCCCGGCTCTGACTGACCGCGTTACTCCCACAGGTGAGCGGGCGGGACGGCC
CTTCTCCTCCGGGCTGTAATTAGCGCTTGGTTTAATGACGGCTCGTTTCTTTTCTGTGGCTGCGTGAAAG
CCTTAAAGGGCTCCGGGAGGGCCCTTTGTGCGGGGGGGAGCGGCTCGGGGGGTGCGTGCGTGTGTGTGTG
CGTGGGGAGCGCCGCGTGCGGCCCGCGCTGCCCGGCGGCTGTGAGCGCTGCGGGCGCGGCGCGGGGCTTT
GTGCGCTCCGCGTGTGCGCGAGGGGAGCGCGGCCGGGGGCGGTGCCCCGCGGTGCGGGGGGGCTGCGAGG
GGAACAAAGGCTGCGTGCGGGGTGTGTGCGTGGGGGGGTGAGCAGGGGGTGTGGGCGCGGCGGTCGGGCT
GTAACCCCCCCCTGCACCCCCCTCCCCGAGTTGCTGAGCACGGCCCGGCTTCGGGTGCGGGGCTCCGTGC
GGGGCGTGGCGCGGGGCTCGCCGTGCCGGGCGGGGGGTGGCGGCAGGTGGGGGTGCCGGGCGGGGCGGGG
CCGCCTCGGGCCGGGGAGGGCTCGGGGGAGGGGCGCGGCGGCCCCGGAGCGCCGGCGGCTGTCGAGGCGC
GGCGAGCCGCAGCCATTGCCTTTTATGGTAATCGTGCGAGAGGGCGCAGGGACTTCCTTTGTCCCAAATC
TGGCGGAGCCGAAATCTGGGAGGCGCCGCCGCACCCCCTCTAGCGGGCGCGGGCGAAGCGGTGCGGCGCC
GGCAGGAAGGAAATGGGCGGGGAGGGCCTTCGTGCGTCGCCGCGCCGCCGTCCCCTTCTCCATCTCCAGC
CTCGGGGCTGCCGCAGGGGGACGGCTGCCTTCGGGGGGGACGGGGCAGGGCGGGGTTCGGCTTCTGGCGT
GTGACCGGCGGCTCTAGAGCCTCTGCTAACCATGTTCATGCCTTCTTCTTTTTCCTACAGCTCCTGGGCA
ACGTGCTGGTTATTGTGCTGTCTCATCATTTTGGCAAAGAATTCCTCGAGAATTCTCACGCGTGAATTCC
ACCATGGACTATAAGGACCACGACGGAGACTACAAGGATCATGATATTGATTACAAAGACGATGACGATA
AGCCCGGGGGGGGAGCAGGAGGCATGGTGAGCGAGCTGATTAAGGAGAACATGCACATGAAGCTGTACAT
GGAGGGCACCGTGAACAACCACCACTTCAAGTGCACATCCGAGGGCGAAGGCAAGCCCTACGAGGGCACC
CAGACCATGAGAATCAAGGCGGTCGAGGGCGGCCCTCTCCCCTTCGCCTTCGACATCCTGGCTACCAGCT
TCATGTACGGCAGCAAAACCTTCATCAACCACACCCAGGGCATCCCCGACTTCTTTAAGCAGTCCTTCCC
CGAGGGCTTCACATGGGAGAGAGTCACCACATACGAAGACGGGGGCGTGCTGACCGCTACCCAGGACACC
AGCCTCCAGGACGGCTGCCTCATCTACAACGTCAAGATCAGAGGGGTGAACTTCCCATCCAACGGCCCTG
TGATGCAGAAGAAAACACTCGGCTGGGAGGCCTCCACCGAGACCCTGTACCCCGCTGACGGCGGCCTGGA
AGGCAGAGCCGACATGGCCCTGAAGCTCGTGGGCGGGGGCCACCTGATCTGCAACTTGAAGACCACATAC
AGATCCAAGAAACCCGCTAAGAACCTCAAGATGCCCGGCGTCTACTATGTGGACAGAAGACTGGAAAGAA
TCAAGGAGGCCGACAAAGAGACCTACGTCGAGCAGCACGAGGTGGCTGTGGCCAGATACTGCGACCTCCC
TAGCAAACTGGGGCACAGAGGCGGTGGAGGGTCAGGCGGTGGTGGATCCACCGGTATGGCTCATTCAAAG
ACAAGGACCAACGATGGGAAAATTACTTACCCTCCTGGAGTCAAGGAAATCTCAGATAAAATCTCTAAAG
AGGAGATGGTGAGGCGGTTAAAGATGGTTGTAAAAACTTTCATGGACATGGACCAGGACTCTGAAGAGGA
AAAGGAACTTTATCTAAACCTAGCTTTACATCTTGCTTCTGACTTCTTCCTCAAGCATCCTGATAAAGAT
GTTCGTTTACTGGTGGCTTGCTGCCTTGCTGATATTTTCAGGATTTATGCTCCTGAGGCTCCTTACACGT
CTCCCGATAAACTAAAGGATATATTTATGTTTATAACAAGGCAACTAAAGGGACTAGAAGATACAAAGAG
CCCTCAATTTAATAGGTATTTTTATTTACTTGAGAACATTGCATGGGTTAAATCATATAACATATGCTTT
GAGTTAGAAGATAGCAATGAAATCTTTACTCAACTTTACAGAACATTATTCTCAGTTATAAACAATGGCC
ACAATCAGAAAGTTCATATGCACATGGTGGACCTCATGAGCTCTATCATTTGTGAAGGTGATACCGTATC
TCAGGAGCTCTTAGATACAGTTTTAGTAAATCTGGTACCTGCCCATAAGAACTTAAACAAGCAAGCATAT
GATTTGGCAAAGGCTTTGCTGAAGAGGACTGCTCAAGCTATTGAACCATATATTACCAATTTTTTTAACC
AGGTTCTGATGCTTGGGAAAACATCTATCAGTGATTTGTCTGAGCATGTCTTTGATTTGATCTTGGAACT
CTACAACATTGACAGCCATTTGCTGCTTTCTGTTCTGCCCCAGCTTGAGTTTAAATTAAAGAGCAATGAT
AATGAAGAACGCCTCCAGGTTGTTAAACTACTGGCGAAAATGTTTGGGGCAAAGGATTCAGAATTGGCTT
CTCAGAACAAACCCCTCTGGCAGTGCTACCTGGGCAGGTTTAATGATATCCATGTACCAATACGCCTGGA
ATGTGTGAAATTTGCCAGCCACTGCCTCATGAACCATCCTGATTTAGCAAAGGATTTAACAGAGTATCTT
AAAGTGAGGTCACATGATCCTGAGGAAGCTATTAGACATGATGTTATTGTGTCTATAGTAACAGCTGCTA
AAAAGGATATTCTTCTTGTCAATGATCACTTACTCAATTTTGTGAGAGAGCGAACATTGGACAAACGGTG
GAGAGTACGTAAAGAAGCCATGATGGGACTGGCCCAGATTTATAAGAAATACTCTTTACAGTCAGCAGCT
GGCAAAGATGCTGCAAAACAGATATCCTGGGTCAAGGACAAGCTGCTGCATATATACTATCAGAACAGCA
TCGACGACCGGCTACTTGTTGAGCGGATCTTTGCTCAGTACATGGTCCCTCACAATTTGGAAACGACGGA
ACGGATGAAGTGCTTGTATTACTTGTACGCTACACTGGACTTGAATGCTGTGAAAGCATTGAATGAAATG
TGGAAATGTCAAAATCTACTCCGACATCAAGTAAAGGATTTACTTGATTTAATTAAACAACCAAAAACAG
ATGCCAGTGTCAAGGCCATATTTTCTAAAGTGATGGTTATCACAAGAAATTTGCCAGATCCTGGTAAGGC
CCAAGACTTCATGAAGAAGTTCACACAAGTGTTGGAAGATGATGAGAAAATACGGAAACAGCTGGAAGCC
CTTGTTAGTCCCACATGTTCCTGCAAGCAGGCTGAAGGCTGTGTGCGTGAAATAACTAAGAAGTTGGGCA
ACCCTAAGCAGCCTACAAACCCTTTCTTGGAAATGATCAAGTTTCTCTTGGAGAGGATAGCTCCTGTACA
CATAGACACTGAATCCATCAGTGCTCTTATCAAGCAAGTGAATAAATCAATAGATGGAACAGCAGATGAT
GAGGATGAGGGTGTTCCAACTGATCAAGCTATCAGGGCAGGCCTTGAGCTGCTGAAGGTGCTGTCTTTTA
CGCACCCTATCTCCTTTCACTCTGCTGAGACGTTTGAGTCCCTTCTGGCTTGTCTGAAGATGGATGATGA
GAAGGTGGCAGAAGCTGCACTACAAATTTTCAAAAACACAGGAAGCAAAATTGAAGAGGATTTCCCTCAC
ATCAGATCAGCCTTGCTTCCTGTACTACATCACAAATCCAAAAAAGGACCACCTCGGCAGGCCAAATACG
CCATCCATTGTATTCATGCCATATTTTCTAGTAAAGAAACCCAGTTTGCACAGATATTTGAGCCTCTGCA
TAAAAGCCTAGATCCAAGCAACCTGGAGCATCTTATAACCCCTCTGGTCACTATTGGTCATATTGCTCTT
CTCGCACCTGATCAGTTCGCTGCTCCTCTGAAGTCTTTGGTGGCAACTTTCATTGTGAAGGACCTCCTCA
TGAATGACCGGCTTCCAGGAAAAAAGACAACTAAGCTTTGGGTTCCAGATGAGGAAGTCTCACCTGAGAC
AATGGTCAAAATTCAGGCTATTAAAATGATGGTTCGATGGCTACTTGGAATGAAGAATAATCACAGTAAG
TCAGGAACTTCCACCCTCAGATTACTAACAACGATACTGCATAGTGATGGGGATTTGACAGAACAAGGGA
AAATTAGTAAACCAGATATGTCACGCCTGAGACTTGCTGCTGGGAGTGCTATTGTGAAGCTGGCACAGGA
GCCCTGTTACCACGAGATCATTACACTGGAGCAGTACCAGCTGTGTGCATTAGCCATCAATGATGAGTGT
TATCAAGTCAGGCAGGTGTTCGCTCAGAAACTTCACAAAGGCCTTTCCCGCTTACGGCTTCCCCTTGAGT
ACATGGCCATCTGTGCTCTTTGTGCCAAAGACCCTGTGAAAGAGAGGCGAGCCCATGCTAGACAGTGCTT
GGTGAAGAACATCACTGTGAGGAGGGAGTACCTGAAGCAGCATGCAGCTGTTAGTGAAAAATTATTGTCT
CTTCTACCAGAGTATGTTGTTCCATATACAATTCACCTTTTGGCACATGACCCAGATTATGTCAAAGTAC
AGGATATTGAACAACTTAAAGATGTGAAAGAATGCCTTTGGTTTGTTCTGGAGATATTGATGGCTAAAAA
TGAAAACAACAGCCATGCATTTATCAGAAAAATGGTAGAAAATATTAAACAGACAAAAGATGCTCAAGGA
CCAGATGATACAAAAATGAATGAAAAATTGTACACCGTGTGTGATGTTGCCATGAACATCATCATGTCCA
AGAGCACCACGTACAGCCTGGAGTCTCCTAAGGACCCCGTGCTGCCAGCTCGGTTTTTCACCCAGCCTGA
CAAGAATTTTAGTAACACCAAAAATTACCTGCCTCCAGAAATGAAATCATTTTTCACTCCTGGAAAACCT
AAAACAGCCAATGTTCTCGGAGCAGTTAATAAGCCACTTTCATCAGCAGGCAAACAGTCTCAGACCAAAT
CATCAAGAATGGAAACTGTGAGCAACGCAAGCAGCAGCTCCAACCCAAGCTCTCCTGGAAGGATCAAGGG
GAGGCTTGATAGCTCTGAAATGGATCACAGTGAAAATGAAGATTATACAATGTCTTCACCTTTGCCAGGA
AAAAAAAGTGACAAGAGAGAAGACCCTGATCTTTCTGAGTTGGAGAAGCCTAGAAGTCGGAAAAAAGCAC
CTGTCACAGACCCTGAAGAGAAATTAGGTATGGATGACCTAACTAAGTTGGTACAGGAACAGAAACCTAA
AGGCAGTCAGCGAGGCCGGAAAAGAGGCCGTACAGCTTCAGACTCAGACGAGCAGCAGTGGCCTGAGGAG
AAGAGGCACAAAGAGGAGCTCCTGGAAAATGAGGATGAGCAGAACAGCCCACCAAAAAAGGGCAAAAGAG
GCAGGCCACCAAAACCTCTTGGTGGGGGGACATCGAAGGAAGAGCCCACAATGAAAACATCCAAGAAAGG
AAACAAGAAAAAACTTGTACCTCCTGTAGTAGACGACGATGAAGAAGAAGAAAGACAAATTGGAAACACA
GAACATAAGTCAAAAAGCAAACAGCACCGCACATCAAAGAGAGCACAACAGAGAGCAGAATCTCCTGAAA
CAAGTGCAGTTGAATCCACACAGTCCACACCACAGAAAGGACGAGGAAGACCATCAAAAGCACCATCACC
ATCACAACCCCCCAAAAAAATCCGTGTAGGACGCTCCAAACAGGTAGCCACTAAAGAAAACGATTCAAGT
GAAGAAATGGATGTGCTTCAGGCCAGCTCTCCTGTCAGTGACGACACTACACAGGAAGGAGCAGAAGAGG
AGGACATTTCTGTGGGAAATGTACGACGGCGAAGCTCCAAACGAGAGAGACGATGAGTTTAAACGCGGCC
GCTCAGGTCAGGTGCAGGCTGCCTATCAGAAGGTGGTGGCTGGTGTGGCCAATGCCCTGGCTCACAAATA
CCACTGAGATCTTTTTCCCTCTGCCAAAAATTATGGGGACATCATGAAGCCCCTTGAGCATCTGACTTCT
GGCTAATAAAGGAAATTTATTTTCATTGCAATAGTGTGTTGGAATTTTTTGTGTCTCTCACTCGGAAGGA
CATATGGGAGGGCAAATCATTTAAAACATCAGAATGAGTATTTGGTTTAGAGTTTGGCAACATATGCCAT
ATGCTGGCTGCCATGAACAAAGGTGGCTATAAAGAGGTCATCAGTATATGAAACAGCCCCCTGCTGTCCA
TTCCTTATTCCATAGAAAAGCCTTGACTTGAGGTTAGATTTTTTTTATATTTTGTTTTGTGTTATTTTTT
TCTTTAACATCCCTAAAATTTTCCTTACATGTTTTACTAGCCAGATTTTTCCTCCTCTCCTGACTACTCC
CAGTCATAGCTGTCCCTCTTCTCTTATGAAGATCCCTCGACCTGCAGCCCAAGCTTGGCGTAATCATGGT
CATAGCTGTTTCCTGTGTGAAATTGTTATCCGCTCACAATTCCACACAACATACGAGCCGGAAGCATAAA
GTGTAAAGCCTGGGGTGCCTAATGAGTGAGCTAACTCACATTAATTGCGTTGCGCTCACTGCCCGCTTTC
CAGTCGGGAAACCTGTCGTGCCAGCGGATCCGCTGCATTAATGAATCGGCCAACGCGCGGGGAGAGGCGG
TTTGCGTATTGGGCGCTCTTCCGCTTCCTCGCTCACTGACTCGCTGCGCTCGGTCGTTCGGCTGCGGCGA
GCGGTATCAGCTCACTCAAAGGCGGTAATACGGTTATCCACAGAATCAGGGGATAACGCAGGAAAGAACA
TGTGAGCAAAAGGCCAGCAAAAGGCCAGGAACCGTAAAAAGGCCGCGTTGCTGGCGTTTTTCCATAGGCT
CCGCCCCCCTGACGAGCATCACAAAAATCGACGCTCAAGTCAGAGGTGGCGAAACCCGACAGGACTATAA
AGATACCAGGCGTTTCCCCCTGGAAGCTCCCTCGTGCGCTCTCCTGTTCCGACCCTGCCGCTTACCGGAT
ACCTGTCCGCCTTTCTCCCTTCGGGAAGCGTGGCGCTTTCTCAATGCTCACGCTGTAGGTATCTCAGTTC
GGTGTAGGTCGTTCGCTCCAAGCTGGGCTGTGTGCACGAACCCCCCGTTCAGCCCGACCGCTGCGCCTTA
TCCGGTAACTATCGTCTTGAGTCCAACCCGGTAAGACACGACTTATCGCCACTGGCAGCAGCCACTGGTA
ACAGGATTAGCAGAGCGAGGTATGTAGGCGGTGCTACAGAGTTCTTGAAGTGGTGGCCTAACTACGGCTA
CACTAGAAGGACAGTATTTGGTATCTGCGCTCTGCTGAAGCCAGTTACCTTCGGAAAAAGAGTTGGTAGC
TCTTGATCCGGCAAACAAACCACCGCTGGTAGCGGTGGTTTTTTTGTTTGCAAGCAGCAGATTACGCGCA
GAAAAAAAGGATCTCAAGAAGATCCTTTGATCTTTTCTACGGGGTCTGACGCTCAGTGGAACGAAAACTC
ACGTTAAGGGATTTTGGTCATGAGATTATCAAAAAGGATCTTCACCTAGATCCTTTTAAATTAAAAATGA
AGTTTTAAATCAATCTAAAGTATATATGAGTAAACTTGGTCTGACAGTTACCAATGCTTAATCAGTGAGG
CACCTATCTCAGCGATCTGTCTATTTCGTTCATCCATAGTTGCCTGACTCCCCGTCGTGTAGATAACTAC
GATACGGGAGGGCTTACCATCTGGCCCCAGTGCTGCAATGATACCGCGAGACCCACGCTCACCGGCTCCA
GATTTATCAGCAATAAACCAGCCAGCCGGAAGGGCCGAGCGCAGAAGTGGTCCTGCAACTTTATCCGCCT
CCATCCAGTCTATTAATTGTTGCCGGGAAGCTAGAGTAAGTAGTTCGCCAGTTAATAGTTTGCGCAACGT
TGTTGCCATTGCTACAGGCATCGTGGTGTCACGCTCGTCGTTTGGTATGGCTTCATTCAGCTCCGGTTCC
CAACGATCAAGGCGAGTTACATGATCCCCCATGTTGTGCAAAAAAGCGGTTAGCTCCTTCGGTCCTCCGA
TCGTTGTCAGAAGTAAGTTGGCCGCAGTGTTATCACTCATGGTTATGGCAGCACTGCATAATTCTCTTAC
TGTCATGCCATCCGTAAGATGCTTTTCTGTGACTGGTGAGTACTCAACCAAGTCATTCTGAGAATAGTGT
ATGCGGCGACCGAGTTGCTCTTGCCCGGCGTCAATACGGGATAATACCGCGCCACATAGCAGAACTTTAA
AAGTGCTCATCATTGGAAAACGTTCTTCGGGGCGAAAACTCTCAAGGATCTTACCGCTGTTGAGATCCAG
TTCGATGTAACCCACTCGTGCACCCAACTGATCTTCAGCATCTTTTACTTTCACCAGCGTTTCTGGGTGA
GCAAAAACAGGAAGGCAAAATGCCGCAAAAAAGGGAATAAGGGCGACACGGAAATGTTGAATACTCATAC
TCTTCCTTTTTCAATATTATTGAAGCATTTATCAGGGTTATTGTCTCATGAGCGGATACATATTTGAATG
TATTTAGAAAAATAAACAAATAGGGGTTCCGCGCACATTTCCCCGAAAAGTGCCACCTG
Features (pLannotate 1.2.2; 14 found; start..end, strand, type, name):
      4..383     +  enhancer       CMV enhancer: human cytomegalovirus immediate early enhancer
    386..661     +  promoter       chicken β-actin promoter: No description available
    662..1670    +  intron         chimeric intron: chimera between introns from chicken β-actin and rabbit β-globin
   1844..2539    +  CDS            mKate2: mKate2 is a basic (constitutively fluorescent) red fluorescent protein published in 2009, derived from Entacmaea quadricolor. It is reported to be a rapidly-maturing monomer with moderate acid sensitivity.
   2576..6913    +  CDS            Pds5b: PDS5B_MOUSE - Also known as Aprin, As3 From Mus musculus (Mouse).
   6939..7004    +  CDS            HBB (fragment): HBB_PONPY - Experimental evidence at transcript level: Swiss-Prot protein existence level 2. Involved in oxygen transport from the lung to the various peripheral tissues. From Pongo pygmaeus (Bornean orangutan).
   7075..7130    +  polyA_signal   β-globin poly(A) signal: rabbit β-globin polyadenylation signal (Gil and Proudfoot, 1987)
   7513..7529    -  protein_bind   lac operator: The lac repressor binds to the lac operator to inhibit transcription in E. coli. This inhibition can be relieved by adding lactose or isopropyl-β-D-thiogalactopyranoside (IPTG). lac repressor encoded by lacI
   7537..7567    -  promoter       lac promoter: promoter for the E. coli lac operon
   7582..7603    -  protein_bind   CAP binding site: CAP binding activates transcription in the presence of cAMP. E. coli catabolite activator protein
   7654..7716    -  CDS            lacI (fragment): LACI_ECOLI - Experimental evidence at protein level: Swiss-Prot protein existence level 1. Repressor of the lactose operon. Binds allolactose as an inducer. From Escherichia coli (strain K12).
   7899..8487    -  rep_origin     ori: high-copy-number ColE1/pMB1/pBR322/pUC origin of replication
   8658..9518    -  CDS            AmpR: β-lactamase; bla; confers resistance to ampicillin, carbenicillin, and related antibiotics
   9519..9623    -  promoter       AmpR promoter: bla
