>Addgene plasmid #156442 | pKS023 - pCAGGS-3XFLAG-mKate2-Pds5b-bpA | addgene full sequence | sequence record 310174 | Addgene NGS Result
GGTCGACATTGATTATTGACTAGTTATTAATAGTAATCAATTACGGGGTCATTAGTTCATAGCCCATATA
TGGAGTTCCGCGTTACATAACTTACGGTAAATGGCCCGCCTGGCTGACCGCCCAACGACCCCCGCCCATT
GACGTCAATAATGACGTATGTTCCCATAGTAACGCCAATAGGGACTTTCCATTGACGTCAATGGGTGGAG
TATTTACGGTAAACTGCCCACTTGGCAGTACATCAAGTGTATCATATGCCAAGTACGCCCCCTATTGACG
TCAATGACGGTAAATGGCCCGCCTGGCATTATGCCCAGTACATGACCTTATGGGACTTTCCTACTTGGCA
GTACATCTACGTATTAGTCATCGCTATTACCATGGTCGAGGTGAGCCCCACGTTCTGCTTCACTCTCCCC
ATCTCCCCCCCCTCCCCACCCCCAATTTTGTATTTATTTATTTTTTAATTATTTTGTGCAGCGATGGGGG
CGGGGGGGGGGGGGGSGCGCGCCRGGSGGGGGGGGGSGGGGSGRGGGGSGGGGSGGGGSGAGGCGGAGAG
GTGCGGCGGCAGCCAATCAGAGCGGCGCGCTCCGAAAGTTTCCTTTTATGGCGAGGCGGCGGCGGCGGCG
GCCCTATAAAAAGCGAAGCGCGCGGCGGGCGGGAGTCGCTGCGCGCTGCCTTCGCCCCGTGCCCCGCTCC
GCCGCCGCCTCGCGCCGCCCGCCCCGGCTCTGACTGACCGCGTTACTCCCACAGGTGAGCGGGCGGGACG
GCCCTTCTCCTCCGGGCTGTAATTAGCGCTTGGTTTAATGACGGCTTGTTTCTTTTCTGTGGCTGCGTGA
AAGCCTTGAGGGGCTCCGGGAGGGCCCTTTGTGCGGGGGGAGCGGCTCGGGGGGTGCGTGCGTGTGTGTG
TGCGTGGGGAGCGCCGCGTGCGGCTCCGCGCTGCCCGGCGGCTGTGAGCGCTGCGGGCGCGGCGCGGGGC
TTTGTGCGCTCCGCAGTGTGCGCGAGGGGAGCGCGGCCGGGGGCGGTGCCCCGCGGTGCGGGGGGGGCTG
CGAGGGGAACAAAGGCTGCGTGCGGGGTGTGTGCGTGGGGGGGTGAGCAGGGGGTGTGGGCGCGTCGGTC
GGGCTGCAACCCCCCCTGCACCCCCCTCCCCGAGTTGCTGAGCACGGCCCGGCTTCGGGTGCGGGGCTCC
GTACGGGGCGTGGCGCGGGGCTCGCCGTGCCGGGCGGGGGGTGGCGGCAGGTGGGGGTGCCGGGCGGGGC
GGGGCCGCCTCGGGCCGGGGAGGGCTCGGGGGAGGGGCGCGGCGGCCCCCGGAGCGCCGGCGGCTGTCGA
GGCGCGGCGAGCCGCAGCCATTGCCTTTTATGGTAATCGTGCGAGAGGGCGCAGGGACTTCCTTTGTCCC
AAATCTGTGCGGAGCCGAAATCTGGGAGGCGCCGCCGCACCCCCTCTAGCGGGCGCGGGGCGAAGCGGTG
CGGCGCCGGCAGGAAGGAAATGGGCGGGGAGGGCCTTCGTGCGTCGCCGCGCCGCCGTCCCCTTCTCCCT
CTCCAGCCTCGGGGCTGTCCGCGGGGGGACGGCTGCCTTCGGGGGGGACGGGGCAGGGCGGGGTTCGGCT
TCTGGCGTGTGACCGGCGGCTCTAGAGCCTCTGCTAACCATGTTCATGCCTTCTTCTTTTTCCTACAGCT
CCTGGGCAACGTGCTGGTTATTGTGCTGTCTCATCATTTTGGCAAAGAATTCCTCGAGAATTCTCACGCG
TGAATTCCACCATGGACTATAAGGACCACGACGGAGACTACAAGGATCATGATATTGATTACAAAGACGA
TGACGATAAGCCCGGGGGGGGAGCAGGAGGCATGGTGAGCGAGCTGATTAAGGAGAACATGCACATGAAG
CTGTACATGGAGGGCACCGTGAACAACCACCACTTCAAGTGCACATCCGAGGGCGAAGGCAAGCCCTACG
AGGGCACCCAGACCATGAGAATCAAGGCGGTCGAGGGCGGCCCTCTCCCCTTCGCCTTCGACATCCTGGC
TACCAGCTTCATGTACGGCAGCAAAACCTTCATCAACCACACCCAGGGCATCCCCGACTTCTTTAAGCAG
TCCTTCCCCGAGGGCTTCACATGGGAGAGAGTCACCACATACGAAGACGGGGGCGTGCTGACCGCTACCC
AGGACACCAGCCTCCAGGACGGCTGCCTCATCTACAACGTCAAGATCAGAGGGGTGAACTTCCCATCCAA
CGGCCCTGTGATGCAGAAGAAAACACTCGGCTGGGAGGCCTCCACCGAGACCCTGTACCCCGCTGACGGC
GGCCTGGAAGGCAGAGCCGACATGGCCCTGAAGCTCGTGGGCGGGGGCCACCTGATCTGCAACTTGAAGA
CCACATACAGATCCAAGAAACCCGCTAAGAACCTCAAGATGCCCGGCGTCTACTATGTGGACAGAAGACT
GGAAAGAATCAAGGAGGCCGACAAAGAGACCTACGTCGAGCAGCACGAGGTGGCTGTGGCCAGATACTGC
GACCTCCCTAGCAAACTGGGGCACAGAGGCGGTGGAGGGTCAGGCGGTGGTGGATCCACCGGTATGGCTC
ATTCAAAGACAAGGACCAACGATGGGAAAATTACTTACCCTCCTGGAGTCAAGGAAATCTCAGATAAAAT
CTCTAAAGAGGAGATGGTGAGGCGGTTAAAGATGGTTGTAAAAACTTTCATGGACATGGACCAGGACTCT
GAAGAGGAAAAGGAACTTTATCTAAACCTAGCTTTACATCTTGCTTCTGACTTCTTCCTCAAGCATCCTG
ATAAAGATGTTCGTTTACTGGTGGCTTGCTGCCTTGCTGATATTTTCAGGATTTATGCTCCTGAGGCTCC
TTACACGTCTCCCGATAAACTAAAGGATATATTTATGTTTATAACAAGGCAACTAAAGGGACTAGAAGAT
ACAAAGAGCCCTCAATTTAATAGGTATTTTTATTTACTTGAGAACATTGCATGGGTTAAATCATATAACA
TATGCTTTGAGTTAGAAGATAGCAATGAAATCTTTACTCAACTTTACAGAACATTATTCTCAGTTATAAA
CAATGGCCACAATCAGAAAGTTCATATGCACATGGTGGACCTCATGAGCTCTATCATTTGTGAAGGTGAT
ACCGTATCTCAGGAGCTCTTAGATACAGTTTTAGTAAATCTGGTACCTGCCCATAAGAACTTAAACAAGC
AAGCATATGATTTGGCAAAGGCTTTGCTGAAGAGGACTGCTCAAGCTATTGAACCATATATTACCAATTT
TTTTAACCAGGTTCTGATGCTTGGGAAAACATCTATCAGTGATTTGTCTGAGCATGTCTTTGATTTGATC
TTGGAACTCTACAACATTGACAGCCATTTGCTGCTTTCTGTTCTGCCCCAGCTTGAGTTTAAATTAAAGA
GCAATGATAATGAAGAACGCCTCCAGGTTGTTAAACTACTGGCGAAAATGTTTGGGGCAAAGGATTCAGA
ATTGGCTTCTCAGAACAAACCCCTCTGGCAGTGCTACCTGGGCAGGTTTAATGATATCCATGTACCAATA
CGCCTGGAATGTGTGAAATTTGCCAGCCACTGCCTCATGAACCATCCTGATTTAGCAAAGGATTTAACAG
AGTATCTTAAAGTGAGGTCACATGATCCTGAGGAAGCTATTAGACATGATGTTATTGTGTCTATAGTAAC
AGCTGCTAAAAAGGATATTCTTCTTGTCAATGATCACTTACTCAATTTTGTGAGAGAGCGAACATTGGAC
AAACGGTGGAGAGTACGTAAAGAAGCCATGATGGGACTGGCCCAGATTTATAAGAAATACTCTTTACAGT
CAGCAGCTGGCAAAGATGCTGCAAAACAGATATCCTGGGTCAAGGACAAGCTGCTGCATATATACTATCA
GAACAGCATCGACGACCGGCTACTTGTTGAGCGGATCTTTGCTCAGTACATGGTCCCTCACAATTTGGAA
ACGACGGAACGGATGAAGTGCTTGTATTACTTGTACGCTACACTGGACTTGAATGCTGTGAAAGCATTGA
ATGAAATGTGGAAATGTCAAAATCTACTCCGACATCAAGTAAAGGATTTACTTGATTTAATTAAACAACC
AAAAACAGATGCCAGTGTCAAGGCCATATTTTCTAAAGTGATGGTTATCACAAGAAATTTGCCAGATCCT
GGTAAGGCCCAAGACTTCATGAAGAAGTTCACACAAGTGTTGGAAGATGATGAGAAAATACGGAAACAGC
TGGAAGCCCTTGTTAGTCCCACATGTTCCTGCAAGCAGGCTGAAGGCTGTGTGCGTGAAATAACTAAGAA
GTTGGGCAACCCTAAGCAGCCTACAAACCCTTTCTTGGAAATGATCAAGTTTCTCTTGGAGAGGATAGCT
CCTGTACACATAGACACTGAATCCATCAGTGCTCTTATCAAGCAAGTGAATAAATCAATAGATGGAACAG
CAGATGATGAGGATGAGGGTGTTCCAACTGATCAAGCTATCAGGGCAGGCCTTGAGCTGCTGAAGGTGCT
GTCTTTTACGCACCCTATCTCCTTTCACTCTGCTGAGACGTTTGAGTCCCTTCTGGCTTGTCTGAAGATG
GATGATGAGAAGGTGGCAGAAGCTGCACTACAAATTTTCAAAAACACAGGAAGCAAAATTGAAGAGGATT
TCCCTCACATCAGATCAGCCTTGCTTCCTGTACTACATCACAAATCCAAAAAAGGACCACCTCGGCAGGC
CAAATACGCCATCCATTGTATTCATGCCATATTTTCTAGTAAAGAAACCCAGTTTGCACAGATATTTGAG
CCTCTGCATAAAAGCCTAGATCCAAGCAACCTGGAGCATCTTATAACCCCTCTGGTCACTATTGGTCATA
TTGCTCTTCTCGCACCTGATCAGTTCGCTGCTCCTCTGAAGTCTTTGGTGGCAACTTTCATTGTGAAGGA
CCTCCTCATGAATGACCGGCTTCCAGGAAAAAAGACAACTAAGCTTTGGGTTCCAGATGAGGAAGTCTCA
CCTGAGACAATGGTCAAAATTCAGGCTATTAAAATGATGGTTCGATGGCTACTTGGAATGAAGAATAATC
ACAGTAAGTCAGGAACTTCCACCCTCAGATTACTAACAACGATACTGCATAGTGATGGGGATTTGACAGA
ACAAGGGAAAATTAGTAAACCAGATATGTCACGCCTGAGACTTGCTGCTGGGAGTGCTATTGTGAAGCTG
GCACAGGAGCCCTGTTACCACGAGATCATTACACTGGAGCAGTACCAGCTGTGTGCATTAGCCATCAATG
ATGAGTGTTATCAAGTCAGGCAGGTGTTCGCTCAGAAACTTCACAAAGGCCTTTCCCGCTTACGGCTTCC
CCTTGAGTACATGGCCATCTGTGCTCTTTGTGCCAAAGACCCTGTGAAAGAGAGGCGAGCCCATGCTAGA
CAGTGCTTGGTGAAGAACATCACTGTGAGGAGGGAGTACCTGAAGCAGCATGCAGCTGTTAGTGAAAAAT
TATTGTCTCTTCTACCAGAGTATGTTGTTCCATATACAATTCACCTTTTGGCACATGACCCAGATTATGT
CAAAGTACAGGATATTGAACAACTTAAAGATGTGAAAGAATGCCTTTGGTTTGTTCTGGAGATATTGATG
GCTAAAAATGAAAACAACAGCCATGCATTTATCAGAAAAATGGTAGAAAATATTAAACAGACAAAAGATG
CTCAAGGACCAGATGATACAAAAATGAATGAAAAATTGTACACCGTGTGTGATGTTGCCATGAACATCAT
CATGTCCAAGAGCACCACGTACAGCCTGGAGTCTCCTAAGGACCCCGTGCTGCCAGCTCGGTTTTTCACC
CAGCCTGACAAGAATTTTAGTAACACCAAAAATTACCTGCCTCCAGAAATGAAATCATTTTTCACTCCTG
GAAAACCTAAAACAGCCAATGTTCTCGGAGCAGTTAATAAGCCACTTTCATCAGCAGGCAAACAGTCTCA
GACCAAATCATCAAGAATGGAAACTGTGAGCAACGCAAGCAGCAGCTCCAACCCAAGCTCTCCTGGAAGG
ATCAAGGGGAGGCTTGATAGCTCTGAAATGGATCACAGTGAAAATGAAGATTATACAATGTCTTCACCTT
TGCCAGGAAAAAAAAGTGACAAGAGAGAAGACCCTGATCTTTCTGAGTTGGAGAAGCCTAGAAGTCGGAA
AAAAGCACCTGTCACAGACCCTGAAGAGAAATTAGGTATGGATGACCTAACTAAGTTGGTACAGGAACAG
AAACCTAAAGGCAGTCAGCGAGGCCGGAAAAGAGGCCGTACAGCTTCAGACTCAGACGAGCAGCAGTGGC
CTGAGGAGAAGAGGCACAAAGAGGAGCTCCTGGAAAATGAGGATGAGCAGAACAGCCCACCAAAAAAGGG
CAAAAGAGGCAGGCCACCAAAACCTCTTGGTGGGGGGACATCGAAGGAAGAGCCCACAATGAAAACATCC
AAGAAAGGAAACAAGAAAAAACTTGTACCTCCTGTAGTAGACGACGATGAAGAAGAAGAAAGACAAATTG
GAAACACAGAACATAAGTCAAAAAGCAAACAGCACCGCACATCAAAGAGAGCACAACAGAGAGCAGAATC
TCCTGAAACAAGTGCAGTTGAATCCACACAGTCCACACCACAGAAAGGACGAGGAAGACCATCAAAAGCA
CCATCACCATCACAACCCCCCAAAAAAATCCGTGTAGGACGCTCCAAACAGGTAGCCACTAAAGAAAACG
ATTCAAGTGAAGAAATGGATGTGCTTCAGGCCAGCTCTCCTGTCAGTGACGACACTACACAGGAAGGAGC
AGAAGAGGAGGACATTTCTGTGGGAAATGTACGACGGCGAAGCTCCAAACGAGAGAGACGATGAGTTTAA
ACGCGGCCGCTCAGGTCAGGTGCAGGCTGCCTATCAGAAGGTGGTGGCTGGTGTGGCCAATGCCCTGGCT
CACAAATACCACTGAGATCTTTTTCCCTCTGCCAAAAATTATGGGGACATCATGAAGCCCCTTGAGCATC
TGACTTCTGGCTAATAAAGGAAATTTATTTTCATTGCAATAGTGTGTTGGAATTTTTTGTGTCTCTCACT
CGGAAGGACATATGGGAGGGCAAATCATTTAAAACATCAGAATGAGTATTTGGTTTAGAGTTTGGCAACA
TATGCCCATATGCTGGCTGCCATGAACAAAGGTTGGCTATAAAGAGGTCATCAGTATATGAAACAGCCCC
CTGCTGTCCATTCCTTATTCCATAGAAAAGCCTTGACTTGAGGTTAGATTTTTTTTATATTTTGTTTTGT
GTTATTTTTTTCTTTAACATCCCTAAAATTTTCCTTACATGTTTTACTAGCCAGATTTTTCCTCCTCTCC
TGACTACTCCCAGTCATAGCTGTCCCTCTTCTCTTATGGAGATCCCTCGACCTGCAGCCCAAGCTTGGCG
TAATCATGGTCATAGCTGTTTCCTGTGTGAAATTGTTATCCGCTCACAATTCCACACAACATACGAGCCG
GAAGCATAAAGTGTAAAGCCTGGGGTGCCTAATGAGTGAGCTAACTCACATTAATTGCGTTGCGCTCACT
GCCCGCTTTCCAGTCGGGAAACCTGTCGTGCCAGCGGATCCGCTGCATTAATGAATCGGCCAACGCGCGG
GGAGAGGCGGTTTGCGTATTGGGCGCTCTTCCGCTTCCTCGCTCACTGACTCGCTGCGCTCGGTCGTTCG
GCTGCGGCGAGCGGTATCAGCTCACTCAAAGGCGGTAATACGGTTATCCACAGAATCAGGGGATAACGCA
GGAAAGAACATGTGAGCAAAAGGCCAGCAAAAGGCCAGGAACCGTAAAAAGGCCGCGTTGCTGGCGTTTT
TCCATAGGCTCCGCCCCCCTGACGAGCATCACAAAAATCGACGCTCAAGTCAGAGGTGGCGAAACCCGAC
AGGACTATAAAGATACCAGGCGTTTCCCCCTGGAAGCTCCCTCGTGCGCTCTCCTGTTCCGACCCTGCCG
CTTACCGGATACCTGTCCGCCTTTCTCCCTTCGGGAAGCGTGGCGCTTTCTCATAGCTCACGCTGTAGGT
ATCTCAGTTCGGTGTAGGTCGTTCGCTCCAAGCTGGGCTGTGTGCACGAACCCCCCGTTCAGCCCGACCG
CTGCGCCTTATCCGGTAACTATCGTCTTGAGTCCAACCCGGTAAGACACGACTTATCGCCACTGGCAGCA
GCCACTGGTAACAGGATTAGCAGAGCGAGGTATGTAGGCGGTGCTACAGAGTTCTTGAAGTGGTGGCCTA
ACTACGGCTACACTAGAAGAACAGTATTTGGTATCTGCGCTCTGCTGAAGCCAGTTACCTTCGGAAAAAG
AGTTGGTAGCTCTTGATCCGGCAAACAAACCACCGCTGGTAGCGGTGGTTTTTTTGTTTGCAAGCAGCAG
ATTACGCGCAGAAAAAAAGGATCTCAAGAAGATCCTTTGATCTTTTCTACGGGGTCTGACGCTCAGTGGA
ACGAAAACTCACGTTAAGGGATTTTGGTCATGAGATTATCAAAAAGGATCTTCACCTAGATCCTTTTAAA
TTAAAAATGAAGTTTTAAATCAATCTAAAGTATATATGAGTAAACTTGGTCTGACAGTTACCAATGCTTA
ATCAGTGAGGCACCTATCTCAGCGATCTGTCTATTTCGTTCATCCATAGTTGCCTGACTCCCCGTCGTGT
AGATAACTACGATACGGGAGGGCTTACCATCTGGCCCCAGTGCTGCAATGATACCGCGAGACCCACGCTC
ACCGGCTCCAGATTTATCAGCAATAAACCAGCCAGCCGGAAGGGCCGAGCGCAGAAGTGGTCCTGCAACT
TTATCCGCCTCCATCCAGTCTATTAATTGTTGCCGGGAAGCTAGAGTAAGTAGTTCGCCAGTTAATAGTT
TGCGCAACGTTGTTGCCATTGCTACAGGCATCGTGGTGTCACGCTCGTCGTTTGGTATGGCTTCATTCAG
CTCCGGTTCCCAACGATCAAGGCGAGTTACATGATCCCCCATGTTGTGCAAAAAAGCGGTTAGCTCCTTC
GGTCCTCCGATCGTTGTCAGAAGTAAGTTGGCCGCAGTGTTATCACTCATGGTTATGGCAGCACTGCATA
ATTCTCTTACTGTCATGCCATCCGTAAGATGCTTTTCTGTGACTGGTGAGTACTCAACCAAGTCATTCTG
AGAATAGTGTATGCGGCGACCGAGTTGCTCTTGCCCGGCGTCAATACGGGATAATACCGCGCCACATAGC
AGAACTTTAAAAGTGCTCATCATTGGAAAACGTTCTTCGGGGCGAAAACTCTCAAGGATCTTACCGCTGT
TGAGATCCAGTTCGATGTAACCCACTCGTGCACCCAACTGATCTTCAGCATCTTTTACTTTCACCAGCGT
TTCTGGGTGAGCAAAAACAGGAAGGCAAAATGCCGCAAAAAAGGGAATAAGGGCGACACGGAAATGTTGA
ATACTCATACTCTTCCTTTTTCAATATTATTGAAGCATTTATCAGGGTTATTGTCTCATGAGCGGATACA
TATTTGAATGTATTTAGAAAAATAAACAAATAGGGGTTCCGCGCACATTTCCCCGAAAAGTGCCACCTG
Features (pLannotate 1.2.2; 14 found; start..end, strand, type, name):
      5..384     +  enhancer       CMV enhancer: human cytomegalovirus immediate early enhancer
    386..661     +  promoter       chicken β-actin promoter: No description available
    662..1678    +  intron         chimeric intron: chimera between introns from chicken β-actin and rabbit β-globin
   1852..2547    +  CDS            mKate2: mKate2 is a basic (constitutively fluorescent) red fluorescent protein published in 2009, derived from Entacmaea quadricolor. It is reported to be a rapidly-maturing monomer with moderate acid sensitivity.
   2584..6921    +  CDS            Pds5b: PDS5B_MOUSE - Also known as Aprin, As3 From Mus musculus (Mouse).
   6947..7012    +  CDS            HBB (fragment): HBB_PONPY - Experimental evidence at transcript level: Swiss-Prot protein existence level 2. Involved in oxygen transport from the lung to the various peripheral tissues. From Pongo pygmaeus (Bornean orangutan).
   7083..7138    +  polyA_signal   β-globin poly(A) signal: rabbit β-globin polyadenylation signal (Gil and Proudfoot, 1987)
   7523..7539    -  protein_bind   lac operator: The lac repressor binds to the lac operator to inhibit transcription in E. coli. This inhibition can be relieved by adding lactose or isopropyl-β-D-thiogalactopyranoside (IPTG). lac repressor encoded by lacI
   7547..7577    -  promoter       lac promoter: promoter for the E. coli lac operon
   7592..7613    -  protein_bind   CAP binding site: CAP binding activates transcription in the presence of cAMP. E. coli catabolite activator protein
   7664..7726    -  CDS            lacI (fragment): LACI_ECOLI - Experimental evidence at protein level: Swiss-Prot protein existence level 1. Repressor of the lactose operon. Binds allolactose as an inducer. From Escherichia coli (strain K12).
   7909..8497    -  rep_origin     ori: high-copy-number ColE1/pMB1/pBR322/pUC origin of replication
   8668..9528    -  CDS            AmpR: β-lactamase; bla; confers resistance to ampicillin, carbenicillin, and related antibiotics
   9529..9633    -  promoter       AmpR promoter: bla
