[The description below was written by a language model from this plasmid's Addgene catalogue record and pLannotate feature annotations shown in this document.]
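Description:
pKS023 - pCAGGS-3XFLAG-mKate2-Pds5b-bpA is a mammalian expression plasmid of about 9.65 kb, built by Gibson assembly on a pCAGGS-type backbone, for transient expression of mouse PDS5B fused to the red fluorescent protein mKate2. It is propagated in E. coli as a high-copy plasmid through a ColE1/pUC-type origin and selected with ampicillin via the β-lactamase gene and its native promoter. Residual lac promoter, lac operator, CAP site and a short lacI fragment sit in the bacterial portion of the backbone and appear to be cloning-vector remnants with no role in the mammalian cassette. No mammalian selection marker is annotated, consistent with transient use.

Expression is driven by the composite CAG promoter: the CMV immediate-early enhancer, the chicken β-actin promoter and a chimeric chicken β-actin/rabbit β-globin intron, which together give strong constitutive transcription in many mammalian cell types. Downstream lies the mKate2 coding sequence, followed after a short linker-sized gap by the wild-type mouse Pds5b open reading frame, so the fluorescent protein is at the N-terminus of PDS5B. The plasmid name indicates a 3XFLAG epitope ahead of mKate2. The feature tables do not annotate it, although there is unannotated space between the intron and mKate2 where it could lie. The transcript ends at a rabbit β-globin polyadenylation signal; the small "HBB fragment" hit just upstream of it most likely reflects globin-derived 3′ sequence rather than an expressed product. The depositor and sequencing-derived records differ by about ten nucleotides but share an identical feature layout. The tagged protein allows live imaging and FLAG-based detection or pulldown of PDS5B, and the associated publication concerns CTCF binding polarity in genome folding.
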