Addgene plasmid #156442: pKS023 - pCAGGS-3XFLAG-mKate2-Pds5b-bpA
Purpose: For transient expression of mouse PDS5B tagged with mKate2
Depositing lab: Elphege Nora. Depositing organization: University of California, San Francisco (UCSF). Publication: Molecular basis of CTCF binding polarity in genome folding. Nora EP, Caccianini L, Fudenberg G, So K, Kameswaran V, Nagle A, Uebersohn A, Hajj B, Saux AL, Coulon A, Mirny LA, Pollard KS, Dahan M, Bruneau BG. Nat Commun. 2020 Nov 5;11(1):5612. doi: 10.1038/s41467-020-19283-x. PubMed 33154377.
Backbone
  Vector backbone: pKS023-pCAGGS-3XFLAG-mKate2-Pds5b-bpAk
  Vector type: Mammalian Expression
Growth in bacteria
  Bacterial resistance: Ampicillin, 100 μg/mL
  Growth temperature: 37°C
  Growth strain: DH5alpha
  Copy number: High Copy
Gene/Insert
  Gene/Insert name: mouse PDS5B
  Species: M. musculus (mouse)
  Mutation: none
  Entrez Gene: Pds5b (a.k.a. A, AI646570, AS3, AW212954, Aprin, Tg(Wap-ERBB2)229Wzw, WAP-He, WAP-Her-2, mKIAA0979)
  Cloning method: Gibson Cloning
Terms and licenses: Academic/Nonprofit Terms; Industry Terms: Not Available to Industry
How to cite: pKS023 - pCAGGS-3XFLAG-mKate2-Pds5b-bpA was a gift from Elphege Nora (Addgene plasmid # 156442 ; http://n2t.net/addgene:156442 ; RRID:Addgene_156442)
